Addgene plasmid #249207: pLenti-hPTK7-gRNA1
Purpose: PTK7 CRISPR KO
Depositing lab: Weihong Tan. Depositing organization: Hangzhou Institute of Medicine, Chinese Academy of Sciences. Publication: SPARK-seq: A high-throughput platform for aptamer discovery and kinetic profiling. Luo G, Song J, Fu Y, Jiang Y, Gao Y, Zhong Z, Li L, Wei Y, Jia HR, Guo L, Fu T, Wu Q, Tan W. Science. 2026 Jan;391(6780):eadv6127. doi: 10.1126/science.adv6127. Epub 2026 Jan 1. PubMed 41477891.
Backbone
  Vector backbone: pLenti-sgRNA
  Backbone manufacturer: Eric Lander and David Sabatini, Addgene plasmid #71409
  Vector type: Lentiviral, CRISPR
Growth in bacteria
  Bacterial resistance: Ampicillin, 100 μg/mL
  Growth temperature: 37°C
  Growth strain: NEB Stable
  Copy number: High Copy
Gene/Insert
  Gene/Insert name: PTK7
  gRNA/shRNA sequence: AGCGTACGACTGTGTACCA
  Species: H. sapiens (human)
  Entrez Gene: PTK7 (a.k.a. CCK-4, CCK4)
  Promoter: U6
  Cloning method: Restriction Enzyme; 5′ cloning site Unknown (unknown if destroyed)
Terms and licenses: Academic/Nonprofit Terms; Industry Terms: Not Available to Industry
How to cite: pLenti-hPTK7-gRNA1 was a gift from Weihong Tan (Addgene plasmid # 249207 ; http://n2t.net/addgene:249207 ; RRID:Addgene_249207)
