[The description below was written by a language model from this plasmid's Addgene catalogue record and pLannotate feature annotations shown in this document.]
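Description:
pLenti-hPTK7-gRNA1 is a third-generation-style, self-inactivating lentiviral CRISPR plasmid built on the pLenti-sgRNA backbone. It carries a single guide RNA directed against human PTK7 (also known as CCK-4), with the stated purpose of knocking out that gene. In bacteria it is maintained through a high-copy ColE1/pUC-type origin and selected with ampicillin via the β-lactamase gene. The backbone also contains an f1 origin, an SV40 origin and poly(A) signal, and remnants of a lac/lacZα cloning region flanked by T7 and T3 promoters.

The viral portion begins with an RSV promoter fused to a truncated HIV-1 5' LTR, which drives Tat-independent production of the genomic RNA in packaging cells. This is followed by the Ψ packaging signal with a gag fragment and by the Rev response element for nuclear export of the unspliced transcript. Within the transfer cassette, a human U6 RNA polymerase III promoter transcribes the PTK7-targeting spacer joined to the Streptococcus pyogenes Cas9 guide RNA scaffold. Downstream, a cPPT/CTS element aids nuclear import of the provirus, and an EF-1α core promoter drives puromycin N-acetyltransferase for selection of transduced mammalian cells. A WPRE enhances transcript expression ahead of the ΔU3 3' LTR.

No Cas9 coding sequence is annotated, so the nuclease must be supplied separately, for example by using cells that already express Cas9. The associated publication concerns aptamer discovery and kinetic profiling, but the record does not state how the PTK7 knockout was used in that work. The restriction sites used to clone the guide are also not recorded.
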