Features (pLannotate 1.2.2; 27 found; start..end, strand, type, name):
      5..231     +  promoter       RSV promoter: Rous sarcoma virus enhancer/promoter
    232..412     +  LTR            5' LTR (truncated): truncated 5' long terminal repeat (LTR) from HIV-1
    459..584     +  misc_feature   HIV-1 Ψ: packaging signal of human immunodeficiency virus type 1
    568..931     +  CDS            HIV-1 gag (fragment): gag protein from human immunodeficiency virus 1; gag
   1077..1310    +  misc_feature   RRE: The Rev response element (RRE) of HIV-1 allows for Rev-dependent mRNA export from the nucleus to the cytoplasm.
   1687..1713    +  CDS            Rev (fragment): human immunodeficiency virus 1 (HIV-1) Rev protein; rev; enhances nuclear export of unspliced and incompletely spliced viral mRNAs
   1717..1957    +  promoter       U6 promoter: RNA polymerase III promoter for human U6 snRNA
   1986..2061    +  misc_RNA       gRNA scaffold: guide RNA scaffold for the Streptococcus pyogenes CRISPR/Cas9 system
   2109..2226    +  misc_feature   cPPT/CTS: central polypurine tract and central termination sequence of HIV-1
   2295..2506    +  promoter       EF-1α core promoter: core promoter for human elongation factor EF-1α
   2532..3131    +  CDS            PuroR (fragment): puromycin N-acetyltransferase; pac from Streptomyces; confers resistance to puromycin
   3147..3735    +  misc_feature   WPRE: woodchuck hepatitis virus posttranscriptional regulatory element
   3786..3805    +  misc_feature   cPPT/CTS (fragment): central polypurine tract and central termination sequence of HIV-1
   3807..4040    +  LTR            3' LTR (ΔU3): self-inactivating 3' long terminal repeat (LTR) from HIV-1
   4118..4239    +  polyA_signal   SV40 poly(A) signal: SV40 polyadenylation signal
   4279..4414    +  rep_origin     SV40 ori: SV40 origin of replication
   4435..4453    -  promoter       T7 promoter: promoter for bacteriophage T7 RNA polymerase
   4461..4616    +  CDS            lacZα (fragment): LacZα fragment of β-galactosidase; lacZ fragment
   4621..4979    +  rep_origin     f1 ori (sequence partly withheld): f1 bacteriophage origin of replication; arrow indicates direction of (+) strand synthesis
   5102..5206    +  promoter       AmpR promoter: bla
   5207..6067    +  CDS            AmpR: β-lactamase; bla; confers resistance to ampicillin, carbenicillin, and related antibiotics
   6238..6826    +  rep_origin     ori: high-copy-number ColE1/pMB1/pBR322/pUC origin of replication
   7009..7101    +  CDS            lacI (fragment): lac repressor; lacI; The lac repressor binds to the lac operator to inhibit transcription in E. coli. This inhibition can be relieved by adding lactose or isopropyl-β-D-thiogalactopyranoside (IPTG).
   7114..7135    +  protein_bind   CAP binding site: CAP binding activates transcription in the presence of cAMP. E. coli catabolite activator protein
   7150..7180    +  promoter       lac promoter: promoter for the E. coli lac operon
   7188..7204    +  protein_bind   lac operator: The lac repressor binds to the lac operator to inhibit transcription in E. coli. This inhibition can be relieved by adding lactose or isopropyl-β-D-thiogalactopyranoside (IPTG). lac repressor encoded by lacI
   7249..7267    +  promoter       T3 promoter: promoter for bacteriophage T3 RNA polymerase
>Addgene plasmid #249207 | pLenti-hPTK7-gRNA1 | addgene full sequence | sequence record 499749 | Addgene NGS Result
TTAATGTAGTCTTATGCAATACTCTTGTAGTCTTGCAACATGGTAACGATGAGTTAGCAACATGCCTTAC
AAGGAGAGAAAAAGCACCGTGCATGCCGATTGGTGGAAGTAAGGTGGTACGATCGTGCCTTATTAGGAAG
GCAACAGACGGGTCTGACATGGATTGGACGAACCACTGAATTGCCGCATTGCAGAGATATTGTATTTAAG
TGCCTAGCTCGATACATAAACGGGTCTCTCTGGTTAGACCAGATCTGAGCCTGGGAGCTCTCTGGCTAAC
TAGGGAACCCACTGCTTAAGCCTCAATAAAGCTTGCCTTGAGTGCTTCAAGTAGTGTGTGCCCGTCTGTT
GTGTGACTCTGGTAACTAGAGATCCCTCAGACCCTTTTAGTCAGTGTGGAAAATCTCTAGCAGTGGCGCC
CGAACAGGGACTTGAAAGCGAAAGGGAAACCAGAGGAGCTCTCTCGACGCAGGACTCGGCTTGCTGAAGC
GCGCACGGCAAGAGGCGAGGGGCGGCGACTGGTGAGTACGCCAAAAATTTTGACTAGCGGAGGCTAGAAG
GAGAGAGATGGGTGCGAGAGCGTCAGTATTAAGCGGGGGAGAATTAGATCGCGATGGGAAAAAATTCGGT
TAAGGCCAGGGGGAAAGAAAAAATATAAATTAAAACATATAGTATGGGCAAGCAGGGAGCTAGAACGATT
CGCAGTTAATCCTGGCCTGTTAGAAACATCAGAAGGCTGTAGACAAATACTGGGACAGCTACAACCATCC
CTTCAGACAGGATCAGAAGAACTTAGATCATTATATAATACAGTAGCAACCCTCTATTGTGTGCATCAAA
GGATAGAGATAAAAGACACCAAGGAAGCTTTAGACAAGATAGAGGAAGAGCAAAACAAAAGTAAGACCAC
CGCACAGCAAGCGGCCGCTGATCTTCAGACCTGGAGGAGGAGATATGAGGGACAATTGGAGAAGTGAATT
ATATAAATATAAAGTAGTAAAAATTGAACCATTAGGAGTAGCACCCACCAAGGCAAAGAGAAGAGTGGTG
CAGAGAGAAAAAAGAGCAGTGGGAATAGGAGCTTTGTTCCTTGGGTTCTTGGGAGCAGCAGGAAGCACTA
TGGGCGCAGCGTCAATGACGCTGACGGTACAGGCCAGACAATTATTGTCTGGTATAGTGCAGCAGCAGAA
CAATTTGCTGAGGGCTATTGAGGCGCAACAGCATCTGTTGCAACTCACAGTCTGGGGCATCAAGCAGCTC
CAGGCAAGAATCCTGGCTGTGGAAAGATACCTAAAGGATCAACAGCTCCTGGGGATTTGGGGTTGCTCTG
GAAAACTCATTTGCACCACTGCTGTGCCTTGGAATGCTAGTTGGAGTAATAAATCTCTGGAACAGATTTG
GAATCACACGACCTGGATGGAGTGGGACAGAGAAATTAACAATTACACAAGCTTAATACACTCCTTAATT
GAAGAATCGCAAAACCAGCAAGAAAAGAATGAACAAGAATTATTGGAATTAGATAAATGGGCAAGTTTGT
GGAATTGGTTTAACATAACAAATTGGCTGTGGTATATAAAATTATTCATAATGATAGTAGGAGGCTTGGT
AGGTTTAAGAATAGTTTTTGCTGTACTTTCTATAGTGAATAGAGTTAGGCAGGGATATTCACCATTATCG
TTTCAGACCCACCTCCCAACCCCGAGGGGACCCAGAGAGGGCCTATTTCCCATGATTCCTTCATATTTGC
ATATACGATACAAGGCTGTTAGAGAGATAATTAGAATTAATTTGACTGTAAACACAAAGATATTAGTACA
AAATACGTGACGTAGAAAGTAATAATTTCTTGGGTAGTTTGCAGTTTTAAAATTATGTTTTAAAATGGAC
TATCATATGCTTACCGTAACTTGAAAGTATTTCGATTTCTTGGCTTTATATATCTTGTGGAAAGGACGAA
ACACCGAGCGTACGACTGTGTACCAGTTTTAGAGCTAGAAATAGCAAGTTAAAATAAGGCTAGTCCGTTA
TCAACTTGAAAAAGTGGCACCGAGTCGGTGCTTTTTTGAATTCTAGATCTTGAGACAAATGGCAGTATTC
ATCCACAATTTTAAAAGAAAAGGGGGGATTGGGGGGTACAGTGCAGGGGAAAGAATAGTAGACATAATAG
CAACAGACATACAAACTAAAGAATTACAAAAACAAATTACAAAAATTCAAAATTTTCGGGTTTATTACAG
GGACAGCAGAGATCCACTTTGGCGCCGGCTCGAGTGGCTCCGGTGCCCGTCAGTGGGCAGAGCGCACATC
GCCCACAGTCCCCGAGAAGTTGGGGGGAGGGGTCGGCAATTGAACCGGTGCCTAGAGAAGGTGGCGCGGG
GTAAACTGGGAAAGTGATGTCGTGTACTGGCTCCGCCTTTTTCCCGAGGGTGGGGGAGAACCGTATATAA
GTGCAGTAGTCGCCGTGAACGTTCTTTTTCGCAACGGGTTTGCCGCCAGAACACAGGTGTCGTGACGCGG
GATCCGCCACCATGACCGAGTACAAGCCCACGGTGCGCCTCGCCACCCGCGACGACGTCCCCAGGGCCGT
ACGCACCCTCGCCGCCGCGTTCGCCGACTACCCCGCCACGCGCCACACCGTCGATCCGGACCGCCACATC
GAGCGGGTCACCGAGCTGCAAGAACTCTTCCTCACGCGCGTCGGGCTCGACATCGGCAAGGTGTGGGTCG
CGGACGACGGCGCCGCGGTGGCGGTCTGGACCACGCCGGAGAGCGTCGAAGCGGGGGCGGTGTTCGCCGA
GATCGGCCCGCGCATGGCCGAGTTGAGCGGTTCCCGGCTGGCCGCGCAGCAACAGATGGAAGGCCTCCTG
GCGCCGCACCGGCCCAAGGAGCCCGCGTGGTTCCTGGCCACCGTCGGAGTCTCGCCCGACCACCAGGGCA
AGGGTCTGGGCAGCGCCGTCGTGCTCCCCGGAGTGGAGGCGGCCGAGCGCGCCGGGGTGCCCGCCTTCCT
GGAGACCTCCGCGCCCCGCAACCTCCCCTTCTACGAGCGGCTCGGCTTCACCGTCACCGCCGACGTCGAG
GTGCCCGAAGGACCGCGCACCTGGTGCATGACCCGCAAGCCCGGTGCCTGAACGCGTTAAGTCGACAATC
AACCTCTGGATTACAAAATTTGTGAAAGATTGACTGGTATTCTTAACTATGTTGCTCCTTTTACGCTATG
TGGATACGCTGCTTTAATGCCTTTGTATCATGCTATTGCTTCCCGTATGGCTTTCATTTTCTCCTCCTTG
TATAAATCCTGGTTGCTGTCTCTTTATGAGGAGTTGTGGCCCGTTGTCAGGCAACGTGGCGTGGTGTGCA
CTGTGTTTGCTGACGCAACCCCCACTGGTTGGGGCATTGCCACCACCTGTCAGCTCCTTTCCGGGACTTT
CGCTTTCCCCCTCCCTATTGCCACGGCGGAACTCATCGCCGCCTGCCTTGCCCGCTGCTGGACAGGGGCT
CGGCTGTTGGGCACTGACAATTCCGTGGTGTTGTCGGGGAAATCATCGTCCTTTCCTTGGCTGCTCGCCT
GTGTTGCCACCTGGATTCTGCGCGGGACGTCCTTCTGCTACGTCCCTTCGGCCCTCAATCCAGCGGACCT
TCCTTCCCGCGGCCTGCTGCCGGCTCTGCGGCCTCTTCCGCGTCTTCGCCTTCGCCCTCAGACGAGTCGG
ATCTCCCTTTGGGCCGCCTCCCCGCGTCGACTTTAAGACCAATGACTTACAAGGCAGCTGTAGATCTTAG
CCACTTTTTAAAAGAAAAGGGGGGACTGGAAGGGCTAATTCACTCCCAACGAAGACAAGATCTGCTTTTT
GCTTGTACTGGGTCTCTCTGGTTAGACCAGATCTGAGCCTGGGAGCTCTCTGGCTAACTAGGGAACCCAC
TGCTTAAGCCTCAATAAAGCTTGCCTTGAGTGCTTCAAGTAGTGTGTGCCCGTCTGTTGTGTGACTCTGG
TAACTAGAGATCCCTCAGACCCTTTTAGTCAGTGTGGAAAATCTCTAGCAGTACGTATAGTAGTTCATGT
CATCTTATTATTCAGTATTTATAACTTGCAAAGAAATGAATATCAGAGAGTGAGAGGAACTTGTTTATTG
CAGCTTATAATGGTTACAAATAAAGCAATAGCATCACAAATTTCACAAATAAAGCATTTTTTTCACTGCA
TTCTAGTTGTGGTTTGTCCAAACTCATCAATGTATCTTATCATGTCTGGCTCTAGCTATCCCGCCCCTAA
CTCCGCCCATCCCGCCCCTAACTCCGCCCAGTTCCGCCCATTCTCCGCCCCATGGCTGACTAATTTTTTT
TATTTATGCAGAGGCCGAGGCCGCCTCGGCCTCTGAGCTATTCCAGAAGTAGTGAGGAGGCTTTTTTGGA
GGCCTAGGGACGTACCCAATTCGCCCTATAGTGAGTCGTATTACGCGCGCTCACTGGCCGTCGTTTTACA
ACGTCGTGACTGGGAAAACCCTGGCGTTACCCAACTTAATCGCCTTGCAGCACATCCCCCTTTCGCCAGC
TGGCGTAATAGCGAAGAGGCCCGCACCGATCGCCCTTCCCAACAGTTGCGCAGCCTGAATGGCGAATGGG
[124 nt withheld, positions 4621-4744]
C
[91 nt withheld, positions 4746-4836]
A
[49 nt withheld, positions 4838-4886]
CCTTTGACGTTGGAGTCCACGTTCTTT
[37 nt withheld, positions 4914-4950]
ACCCTATCTCGGTCTATTCTTTTGATTTATAAGGGATTTTGCCGATTTCGGCCTATTGGTTAAAAAATGA
GCTGATTCAACAAAAATTTAACGCGAATTTTAACAAAATATTAACGCTTACAATTTAGGTGGCACTTTTC
GGGGAAATGTGCGCGGAACCCCTATTTGTTTATTTTTCTAAATACATTCAAATATGTATCCGCTCATGAG
ACAATAACCCTGATAAATGCTTCAATAATATTGAAAAAGGAAGAGTATGAGTATTCAACATTTCCGTGTC
GCCCTTATTCCCTTTTTTGCGGCATTTTGCCTTCCTGTTTTTGCTCACCCAGAAACGCTGGTGAAAGTAA
AAGATGCTGAAGATCAGTTGGGTGCACGAGTGGGTTACATCGAACTGGATCTCAACAGCGGTAAGATCCT
TGAGAGTTTTCGCCCCGAAGAACGTTTTCCAATGATGAGCACTTTTAAAGTTCTGCTATGTGGCGCGGTA
TTATCCCGTATTGACGCCGGGCAAGAGCAACTCGGTCGCCGCATACACTATTCTCAGAATGACTTGGTTG
AGTACTCACCAGTCACAGAAAAGCATCTTACGGATGGCATGACAGTAAGAGAATTATGCAGTGCTGCCAT
AACCATGAGTGATAACACTGCGGCCAACTTACTTCTGACAACGATCGGAGGACCGAAGGAGCTAACCGCT
TTTTTGCACAACATGGGGGATCATGTAACTCGCCTTGATCGTTGGGAACCGGAGCTGAATGAAGCCATAC
CAAACGACGAGCGTGACACCACGATGCCTGTAGCAATGGCAACAACGTTGCGCAAACTATTAACTGGCGA
ACTACTTACTCTAGCTTCCCGGCAACAATTAATAGACTGGATGGAGGCGGATAAAGTTGCAGGACCACTT
CTGCGCTCGGCCCTTCCGGCTGGCTGGTTTATTGCTGATAAATCTGGAGCCGGTGAGCGTGGGTCTCGCG
GTATCATTGCAGCACTGGGGCCAGATGGTAAGCCCTCCCGTATCGTAGTTATCTACACGACGGGGAGTCA
GGCAACTATGGATGAACGAAATAGACAGATCGCTGAGATAGGTGCCTCACTGATTAAGCATTGGTAACTG
TCAGACCAAGTTTACTCATATATACTTTAGATTGATTTAAAACTTCATTTTTAATTTAAAAGGATCTAGG
TGAAGATCCTTTTTGATAATCTCATGACCAAAATCCCTTAACGTGAGTTTTCGTTCCACTGAGCGTCAGA
CCCCGTAGAAAAGATCAAAGGATCTTCTTGAGATCCTTTTTTTCTGCGCGTAATCTGCTGCTTGCAAACA
AAAAAACCACCGCTACCAGCGGTGGTTTGTTTGCCGGATCAAGAGCTACCAACTCTTTTTCCGAAGGTAA
CTGGCTTCAGCAGAGCGCAGATACCAAATACTGTTCTTCTAGTGTAGCCGTAGTTAGGCCACCACTTCAA
GAACTCTGTAGCACCGCCTACATACCTCGCTCTGCTAATCCTGTTACCAGTGGCTGCTGCCAGTGGCGAT
AAGTCGTGTCTTACCGGGTTGGACTCAAGACGATAGTTACCGGATAAGGCGCAGCGGTCGGGCTGAACGG
GGGGTTCGTGCACACAGCCCAGCTTGGAGCGAACGACCTACACCGAACTGAGATACCTACAGCGTGAGCT
ATGAGAAAGCGCCACGCTTCCCGAAGGGAGAAAGGCGGACAGGTATCCGGTAAGCGGCAGGGTCGGAACA
GGAGAGCGCACGAGGGAGCTTCCAGGGGGAAACGCCTGGTATCTTTATAGTCCTGTCGGGTTTCGCCACC
TCTGACTTGAGCGTCGATTTTTGTGATGCTCGTCAGGGGGGCGGAGCCTATGGAAAAACGCCAGCAACGC
GGCCTTTTTACGGTTCCTGGCCTTTTGCTGGCCTTTTGCTCACATGTTCTTTCCTGCGTTATCCCCTGAT
TCTGTGGATAACCGTATTACCGCCTTTGAGTGAGCTGATACCGCTCGCCGCAGCCGAACGACCGAGCGCA
GCGAGTCAGTGAGCGAGGAAGCGGAAGAGCGCCCAATACGCAAACCGCCTCTCCCCGCGCGTTGGCCGAT
TCATTAATGCAGCTGGCACGACAGGTTTCCCGACTGGAAAGCGGGCAGTGAGCGCAACGCAATTAATGTG
AGTTAGCTCACTCATTAGGCACCCCAGGCTTTACACTTTATGCTTCCGGCTCGTATGTTGTGTGGAATTG
TGAGCGGATAACAATTTCACACAGGAAACAGCTATGACCATGATTACGCCAAGCGCGCAATTAACCCTCA
CTAAAGGGAACAAAAGCTGGAGCTGCAAGC
